Addgene plasmid #89648: Lenti-sgRbm10/Cre
Purpose: Expresses an Rbm10-targeting gRNA and Cre-recombinase
Depositing lab: Monte Winslow. Depositing organization: Stanford University. Publication: A quantitative and multiplexed approach to uncover the fitness landscape of tumor suppression in vivo. Rogers ZN, McFarland CD, Winters IP, Naranjo S, Chuang CH, Petrov D, Winslow MM. Nat Methods. 2017 May 22. doi: 10.1038/nmeth.4297. PubMed 28530655.
Backbone
  Vector backbone: pLL3.3
  Backbone size w/o insert (bp): 7741
  Vector type: Mammalian Expression, Lentiviral, Cre/Lox
Growth in bacteria
  Bacterial resistance: Ampicillin, 100 μg/mL
  Growth temperature: 37°C
  Growth strain: NEB Stable
  Copy number: Unknown
Gene/Insert
  Gene/Insert name: gRNA targeting Rbm10
  gRNA/shRNA sequence: GTATTTCCTGAACAGATCCG
  Species: M. musculus (mouse)
  Entrez Gene: Rbm10 (a.k.a. E430039K10Rik)
Terms and licenses: Academic/Nonprofit Terms; Industry Terms: Not Available to Industry
Depositor comments: Annotated sequence at https://benchling.com/s/seq-oUoAThHoUfCkqZagT9Jr To view Winslow Lab vector sequences on Benchling, please visit https://benchling.com/winslowlab/f_/rgXCLH0mq9-winslow-lab-public-vectors-and-sequences/?sort=name
How to cite: Lenti-sgRbm10/Cre was a gift from Monte Winslow (Addgene plasmid # 89648 ; http://n2t.net/addgene:89648 ; RRID:Addgene_89648)
