[The description below was written by a language model from this plasmid's Addgene catalogue record and pLannotate feature annotations shown in this document.]
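Description:
Lenti-sgRbm10/Cre is an HIV-1-derived lentiviral transfer plasmid built on the pLL3.3 backbone that co-delivers a CRISPR guide RNA against mouse Rbm10 and Cre recombinase. It is propagated in E. coli through a high-copy ColE1/pUC-type origin and selected with ampicillin via the β-lactamase gene. The sequenced record is about 7.8 kb.

The viral portion begins with a CMV enhancer/promoter placed ahead of a truncated 5' LTR, an arrangement that drives transcription of the viral genomic RNA in packaging cells. It is followed by the Ψ packaging signal with a partial gag sequence, the Rev response element for nuclear export of the unspliced RNA, and the cPPT/CTS element that aids nuclear import of the reverse-transcribed genome. Between these and the downstream LTR region (annotated as a nef fragment plus a second truncated LTR) sit two independent expression units. A human U6 RNA polymerase III promoter transcribes the Rbm10-targeting spacer fused to the Streptococcus pyogenes Cas9 gRNA scaffold, and a mouse PGK promoter drives Cre, with a WPRE downstream to enhance transcript stability and expression. No Cas9 coding sequence or mammalian drug-selection marker is annotated, so the nuclease must be supplied by the target cells or animal.

After packaging into lentiviral particles, the vector transduces mammalian cells so that Cre recombines loxP-flanked alleles while the sgRNA directs Cas9 to Rbm10. The associated publication concerns quantitative, multiplexed measurement of tumor suppressor gene function in vivo, which suggests use in mouse tumor models carrying Cre-dependent alleles, although the record does not specify the recipient genotypes.
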