Features (pLannotate 1.2.2; 21 found; start..end, strand, type, name):
     15..67      -  misc_feature   bom (fragment): basis of mobility region from pBR322
    222..601     +  enhancer       CMV enhancer: human cytomegalovirus immediate early enhancer
    602..801     +  promoter       CMV promoter: human cytomegalovirus (CMV) immediate early promoter
    819..999     +  LTR            5' LTR (truncated): truncated 5' long terminal repeat (LTR) from HIV-1
   1046..1171    +  misc_feature   HIV-1 Ψ: packaging signal of human immunodeficiency virus type 1
   1155..1493    +  CDS            HIV-1 gag (fragment): gag protein from human immunodeficiency virus 1; gag
   1668..1901    +  misc_feature   RRE: The Rev response element (RRE) of HIV-1 allows for Rev-dependent mRNA export from the nucleus to the cytoplasm.
   2278..2378    +  CDS            Rev (fragment): human immunodeficiency virus 1 (HIV-1) Rev protein; rev; enhances nuclear export of unspliced and incompletely spliced viral mRNAs
   2428..2545    +  misc_feature   cPPT/CTS: central polypurine tract and central termination sequence of HIV-1
   2627..2867    +  promoter       U6 promoter: RNA polymerase III promoter for human U6 snRNA
   2896..2971    +  misc_RNA       gRNA scaffold: guide RNA scaffold for the Streptococcus pyogenes CRISPR/Cas9 system
   3024..3516    +  promoter       PGK promoter: mouse phosphoglycerate kinase 1 promoter
   3546..4576    +  CDS            Cre (fragment): site-specific recombinase Cre is a site-specific recombinase from bacteriophage P1. Recombination occurs at loxP sequences.
   4609..4632    +  misc_feature   MCS (fragment): pBluescript multiple cloning site
   4632..5220    +  misc_feature   WPRE: woodchuck hepatitis virus posttranscriptional regulatory element
   5221..5240    +  misc_feature   MCS (fragment): pBluescript multiple cloning site
   5242..5742    +  CDS            nef (fragment): NEF_HV1LA - Experimental evidence at protein level: Swiss-Prot protein existence level 1. Extracellular Nef protein targets CD4(+) T-lymphocytes for apoptosis by interacting with CXCR4 surface receptors. From Human immunodeficiency virus type 1 group M subtype B (isolate Lai) (HIV-1).
   5749..5929    +  LTR            5' LTR (truncated): truncated 5' long terminal repeat (LTR) from HIV-1
   5991..6579    -  rep_origin     ori: high-copy-number ColE1/pMB1/pBR322/pUC origin of replication
   6750..7610    -  CDS            AmpR: β-lactamase; bla; confers resistance to ampicillin, carbenicillin, and related antibiotics
   7611..7715    -  promoter       AmpR promoter: bla
>Addgene plasmid #89648 | Lenti-sgRbm10/Cre | addgene full sequence | sequence record 180661 | Addgene NGS Result
ATCTCCCGATCCCCTATGGTGCACTCTCAGTACAATCTGCTCTGATGCCGCATAGTTAAGCCAGTATCTG
CTCCCTGCTTGTGTGTTGGAGGTCGCTGAGTAGTGCGCGAGCAAAATTTAAGCTACAACAAGGCAAGGCT
TGACCGACAATTGCATGAAGAATCTGCTTAGGGTTAGGCGTTTTGCGCTGCTTCGCGATGTACGGGCCAG
ATATACGCGTTGACATTGATTATTGACTAGTTATTAATAGTAATCAATTACGGGGTCATTAGTTCATAGC
CCATATATGGAGTTCCGCGTTACATAACTTACGGTAAATGGCCCGCCTGGCTGACCGCCCAACGACCCCC
GCCCATTGACGTCAATAATGACGTATGTTCCCATAGTAACGCCAATAGGGACTTTCCATTGACGTCAATG
GGTGGAGTATTTACGGTAAACTGCCCACTTGGCAGTACATCAAGTGTATCATATGCCAAGTACGCCCCCT
ATTGACGTCAATGACGGTAAATGGCCCGCCTGGCATTATGCCCAGTACATGACCTTATGGGACTTTCCTA
CTTGGCAGTACATCTACGTATTAGTCATCGCTATTACCATGGTGATGCGGTTTTGGCAGTACATCAATGG
GCGTGGATAGCGGTTTGACTCACGGGGATTTCCAAGTCTCCACCCCATTGACGTCAATGGGAGTTTGTTT
TGGCACCAAAATCAACGGGACTTTCCAAAATGTCGTAACAACTCCGCCCCATTGACGCAAATGGGCGGTA
GGCGTGTACGGTGGGAGGTCTATATAAGCAGCGCGTTTTGCCTGTACTGGGTCTCTCTGGTTAGACCAGA
TCTGAGCCTGGGAGCTCTCTGGCTAACTAGGGAACCCACTGCTTAAGCCTCAATAAAGCTTGCCTTGAGT
GCTTCAAGTAGTGTGTGCCCGTCTGTTGTGTGACTCTGGTAACTAGAGATCCCTCAGACCCTTTTAGTCA
GTGTGGAAAATCTCTAGCAGTGGCGCCCGAACAGGGACTTGAAAGCGAAAGGGAAACCAGAGGAGCTCTC
TCGACGCAGGACTCGGCTTGCTGAAGCGCGCACGGCAAGAGGCGAGGGGCGGCGACTGGTGAGTACGCCA
AAAATTTTGACTAGCGGAGGCTAGAAGGAGAGAGATGGGTGCGAGAGCGTCAGTATTAAGCGGGGGAGAA
TTAGATCGCGATGGGAAAAAATTCGGTTAAGGCCAGGGGGAAAGAAAAAATATAAATTAAAACATATAGT
ATGGGCAAGCAGGGAGCTAGAACGATTCGCAGTTAATCCTGGCCTGTTAGAAACATCAGAAGGCTGTAGA
CAAATACTGGGACAGCTACAACCATCCCTTCAGACAGGATCAGAAGAACTTAGATCATTATATAATACAG
TAGCAACCCTCTATTGTGTGCATCAAAGGATAGAGATAAAAGACACCAAGGAAGCTTTAGACAAGATAGA
GGAAGAGCAAAACAAAAGTAAGACCACCGCACAGCAAGCGGCCGGCCGCTGATCTTCAGACCTGGAGGAG
GAGATATGAGGGACAATTGGAGAAGTGAATTATATAAATATAAAGTAGTAAAAATTGAACCATTAGGAGT
AGCACCCACCAAGGCAAAGAGAAGAGTGGTGCAGAGAGAAAAAAGAGCAGTGGGAATAGGAGCTTTGTTC
CTTGGGTTCTTGGGAGCAGCAGGAAGCACTATGGGCGCAGCGTCAATGACGCTGACGGTACAGGCCAGAC
AATTATTGTCTGGTATAGTGCAGCAGCAGAACAATTTGCTGAGGGCTATTGAGGCGCAACAGCATCTGTT
GCAACTCACAGTCTGGGGCATCAAGCAGCTCCAGGCAAGAATCCTGGCTGTGGAAAGATACCTAAAGGAT
CAACAGCTCCTGGGGATTTGGGGTTGCTCTGGAAAACTCATTTGCACCACTGCTGTGCCTTGGAATGCTA
GTTGGAGTAATAAATCTCTGGAACAGATTTGGAATCACACGACCTGGATGGAGTGGGACAGAGAAATTAA
CAATTACACAAGCTTAATACACTCCTTAATTGAAGAATCGCAAAACCAGCAAGAAAAGAATGAACAAGAA
TTATTGGAATTAGATAAATGGGCAAGTTTGTGGAATTGGTTTAACATAACAAATTGGCTGTGGTATATAA
AATTATTCATAATGATAGTAGGAGGCTTGGTAGGTTTAAGAATAGTTTTTGCTGTACTTTCTATAGTGAA
TAGAGTTAGGCAGGGATATTCACCATTATCGTTTCAGACCCACCTCCCAACCCCGAGGGGACCCGACAGG
CCCGAAGGAATAGAAGAAGAAGGTGGAGAGAGAGACAGAGACAGATCCATTCGATTAGTGAACGGATCGG
CACTGCGTGCGCCAATTCTGCAGACAAATGGCAGTATTCATCCACAATTTTAAAAGAAAAGGGGGGATTG
GGGGGTACAGTGCAGGGGAAAGAATAGTAGACATAATAGCAACAGACATACAAACTAAAGAATTACAAAA
ACAAATTACAAAAATTCAAAATTTTCGGGTTTATTACAGGGACAGCAGAGATCCAGTTTGGTTAGTACCG
GGCCCGCTCTAGCCCTGCAGGAACTGTTTAAACTGTGAGGGCCTATTTCCCATGATTCCTTCATATTTGC
ATATACGATACAAGGCTGTTAGAGAGATAATTGGAATTAATTTGACTGTAAACACAAAGATATTAGTACA
AAATACGTGACGTAGAAAGTAATAATTTCTTGGGTAGTTTGCAGTTTTAAAATTATGTTTTAAAATGGAC
TATCATATGCTTACCGTAACTTGAAAGTATTTCGATTTCTTGGCTTTATATATCTTGTGGAAAGGACCAA
ACACCGTATTTCCTGAACAGATCCGGTTTTAGAGCTAGAAATAGCAAGTTAAAATAAGGCTAGTCCGTTA
TCAACTTGAAAAAGTGGCACCGAGTCGGTGCTTTTTTGTTTGGCGCGCCTATGGCTTAATTAACATGGCG
GCCGCATTCTACCGGGTAGGGGAGGCGCTTTTCCCAAGGCAGTCTGGAGCATGCGCTTTAGCAGCCCCGC
TGGGCACTTGGCGCTACACAAGTGGCCTCTGGCCTCGCACACATTCCACATCCACCGGTAGGCGCCAACC
GGCTCCGTTCTTTGGTGGCCCCTTCGCGCCACCTTCTACTCCTCCCCTAGTCAGGAAGTTCCCCCCCGCC
CCGCAGCTCGCGTCGTGCAGGACGTGACAAATGGAAGTAGCACGTCTCACTAGTCTCGTGCAGATGGACA
GCACCGCTGAGCAATGGAAGCGGGTAGGCCTTTGGGGCAGCGGCCAATAGCAGCTTTGCTCCTTCGCTTT
CTGGGCTCAGAGGCTGGGAAGGGGTGGGTCCGGGGGCGGGCTAAGGGGCGGGCTCAGGGGCGGGGCGGGC
GCCCGAAGGTCCTCCGGAGGCCCGGCATTCTGCACGCTTCAAAAGCGCACGTCTGCCGCGCTGTTCTCCT
CTTCCTCATCTCCGGGACCCGGGATGCCCAAGAAGAAGAGGAAGGTGTCCAATTTACTGACCGTACACCA
AAATTTGCCTGCATTACCGGTCGATGCAACGAGTGATGAGGTTCGCAAGAACCTGATGGACATGTTCAGG
GATCGCCAGGCGTTTTCTGAGCATACCTGGAAAATGCTTCTGTCCGTTTGCCGGTCGTGGGCGGCATGGT
GCAAGTTGAATAACCGGAAATGGTTTCCCGCAGAACCTGAAGATGTTCGCGATTATCTTCTATATCTTCA
GGCGCGCGGTCTGGCAGTAAAAACTATCCAGCAACATTTGGGCCAGCTAAACATGCTTCATCGTCGGTCC
GGGCTGCCACGACCAAGTGACAGCAATGCTGTTTCACTGGTTATGCGGCGGATCCGAAAAGAAAACGTTG
ATGCCGGTGAACGTGCAAAACAGGCTCTAGCGTTCGAACGCACTGATTTCGACCAGGTTCGTTCACTCAT
GGAAAATAGCGATCGCTGCCAGGATATACGTAATCTGGCATTTCTGGGGATTGCTTATAACACCCTGTTA
CGTATAGCCGAAATTGCCAGGATCAGGGTTAAAGATATCTCACGTACTGACGGTGGGAGAATGTTAATCC
ATATTGGCAGAACGAAAACGCTGGTTAGCACCGCAGGTGTAGAGAAGGCACTTAGCCTGGGGGTAACTAA
ACTGGTCGAGCGATGGATTTCCGTCTCTGGTGTAGCTGATGATCCGAATAACTACCTGTTTTGCCGGGTC
AGAAAAAATGGTGTTGCCGCGCCATCTGCCACCAGCCAGCTATCAACTCGCGCCCTGGAAGGGATTTTTG
AAGCAACTCATCGATTGATTTACGGCGCTAAGGATGACTCTGGTCAGAGATACCTGGCCTGGTCTGGACA
CAGTGCCCGTGTCGGAGCCGCGCGAGATATGGCCCGCGCTGGAGTTTCAATACCGGAGATCATGCAAGCT
GGTGGCTGGACCAATGTAAATATTGTCATGAACTATATCCGTAACCTGGATAGTGAAACAGGGGCAATGG
TGCGCCTGCTGGAAGATGGCGATTAGCCATGTTTAAGGGTTCCGGTTCCACTAGGTACAATTCGATATCA
AGCTTATCGATAATCAACCTCTGGATTACAAAATTTGTGAAAGATTGACTGGTATTCTTAACTATGTTGC
TCCTTTTACGCTATGTGGATACGCTGCTTTAATGCCTTTGTATCATGCTATTGCTTCCCGTATGGCTTTC
ATTTTCTCCTCCTTGTATAAATCCTGGTTGCTGTCTCTTTATGAGGAGTTGTGGCCCGTTGTCAGGCAAC
GTGGCGTGGTGTGCACTGTGTTTGCTGACGCAACCCCCACTGGTTGGGGCATTGCCACCACCTGTCAGCT
CCTTTCCGGGACTTTCGCTTTCCCCCTCCCTATTGCCACGGCGGAACTCATCGCCGCCTGCCTTGCCCGC
TGCTGGACAGGGGCTCGGCTGTTGGGCACTGACAATTCCGTGGTGTTGTCGGGGAAATCATCGTCCTTTC
CTTGGCTGCTCGCCTGTGTTGCCACCTGGATTCTGCGCGGGACGTCCTTCTGCTACGTCCCTTCGGCCCT
CAATCCAGCGGACCTTCCTTCCCGCGGCCTGCTGCCGGCTCTGCGGCCTCTTCCGCGTCTTCGCCTTCGC
CCTCAGACGAGTCGGATCTCCCTTTGGGCCGCCTCCCCGCATCGATACCGTCGACCTCGATCGAGACCTA
GAAAAACATGGAGCAATCACAAGTAGCAATACAGCAGCTACCAATGCTGATTGTGCCTGGCTAGAAGCAC
AAGAGGAGGAGGAGGTGGGTTTTCCAGTCACACCTCAGGTACCTTTAAGACCAATGACTTACAAGGCAGC
TGTAGATCTTAGCCACTTTTTAAAAGAAAAGGGGGGACTGGAAGGGCTAATTCACTCCCAACGAAGACAA
GATATCCTTGATCTGTGGATCTACCACACACAAGGCTACTTCCCTGATTGGCAGAACTACACACCAGGGC
CAGGGATCAGATATCCACTGACCTTTGGATGGTGCTACAAGCTAGTACCAGTTGAGCAAGAGAAGGTAGA
AGAAGCCAATGAAGGAGAGAACACCCGCTTGTTACACCCTGTGAGCCTGCATGGGATGGATGACCCGGAG
AGAGAAGTATTAGAGTGGAGGTTTGACAGCCGCCTAGCATTTCATCACATGGCCCGAGAGCTGCATCCGG
ACTGTACTGGGTCTCTCTGGTTAGACCAGATCTGAGCCTGGGAGCTCTCTGGCTAACTAGGGAACCCACT
GCTTAAGCCTCAATAAAGCTTGCCTTGAGTGCTTCAAGTAGTGTGTGCCCGTCTGTTGTGTGACTCTGGT
AACTAGAGATCCCTCAGACCCTTTTAGTCAGTGTGGAAAATCTCTAGCAGCATGTGAGCAAAAGGCCAGC
AAAAGGCCAGGAACCGTAAAAAGGCCGCGTTGCTGGCGTTTTTCCATAGGCTCCGCCCCCCTGACGAGCA
TCACAAAAATCGACGCTCAAGTCAGAGGTGGCGAAACCCGACAGGACTATAAAGATACCAGGCGTTTCCC
CCTGGAAGCTCCCTCGTGCGCTCTCCTGTTCCGACCCTGCCGCTTACCGGATACCTGTCCGCCTTTCTCC
CTTCGGGAAGCGTGGCGCTTTCTCATAGCTCACGCTGTAGGTATCTCAGTTCGGTGTAGGTCGTTCGCTC
CAAGCTGGGCTGTGTGCACGAACCCCCCGTTCAGCCCGACCGCTGCGCCTTATCCGGTAACTATCGTCTT
GAGTCCAACCCGGTAAGACACGACTTATCGCCACTGGCAGCAGCCACTGGTAACAGGATTAGCAGAGCGA
GGTATGTAGGCGGTGCTACAGAGTTCTTGAAGTGGTGGCCTAACTACGGCTACACTAGAAGAACAGTATT
TGGTATCTGCGCTCTGCTGAAGCCAGTTACCTTCGGAAAAAGAGTTGGTAGCTCTTGATCCGGCAAACAA
ACCACCGCTGGTAGCGGTGGTTTTTTTGTTTGCAAGCAGCAGATTACGCGCAGAAAAAAAGGATCTCAAG
AAGATCCTTTGATCTTTTCTACGGGGTCTGACGCTCAGTGGAACGAAAACTCACGTTAAGGGATTTTGGT
CATGAGATTATCAAAAAGGATCTTCACCTAGATCCTTTTAAATTAAAAATGAAGTTTTAAATCAATCTAA
AGTATATATGAGTAAACTTGGTCTGACAGTTACCAATGCTTAATCAGTGAGGCACCTATCTCAGCGATCT
GTCTATTTCGTTCATCCATAGTTGCCTGACTCCCCGTCGTGTAGATAACTACGATACGGGAGGGCTTACC
ATCTGGCCCCAGTGCTGCAATGATACCGCGAGACCCACGCTCACCGGCTCCAGATTTATCAGCAATAAAC
CAGCCAGCCGGAAGGGCCGAGCGCAGAAGTGGTCCTGCAACTTTATCCGCCTCCATCCAGTCTATTAATT
GTTGCCGGGAAGCTAGAGTAAGTAGTTCGCCAGTTAATAGTTTGCGCAACGTTGTTGCCATTGCTACAGG
CATCGTGGTGTCACGCTCGTCGTTTGGTATGGCTTCATTCAGCTCCGGTTCCCAACGATCAAGGCGAGTT
ACATGATCCCCCATGTTGTGCAAAAAAGCGGTTAGCTCCTTCGGTCCTCCGATCGTTGTCAGAAGTAAGT
TGGCCGCAGTGTTATCACTCATGGTTATGGCAGCACTGCATAATTCTCTTACTGTCATGCCATCCGTAAG
ATGCTTTTCTGTGACTGGTGAGTACTCAACCAAGTCATTCTGAGAATAGTGTATGCGGCGACCGAGTTGC
TCTTGCCCGGCGTCAATACGGGATAATACCGCGCCACATAGCAGAACTTTAAAAGTGCTCATCATTGGAA
AACGTTCTTCGGGGCGAAAACTCTCAAGGATCTTACCGCTGTTGAGATCCAGTTCGATGTAACCCACTCG
TGCACCCAACTGATCTTCAGCATCTTTTACTTTCACCAGCGTTTCTGGGTGAGCAAAAACAGGAAGGCAA
AATGCCGCAAAAAAGGGAATAAGGGCGACACGGAAATGTTGAATACTCATACTCTTCCTTTTTCAATATT
ATTGAAGCATTTATCAGGGTTATTGTCTCATGAGCGGATACATATTTGAATGTATTTAGAAAAATAAACA
AATAGGGGTTCCGCGCACATTTCCCCGAAAAGTGCCACCTGACGTCGACGGATCGGGAG
